Addgene plasmid #90787: NDC80 F12.1 gRNA
Purpose: 3rd generation lentiviral gRNA plasmid targeting human NDC80
Depositing lab: Iain Cheeseman. Depositing organization: Whitehead Institute for Biomedical Research. Publication: Large-Scale Analysis of CRISPR/Cas9 Cell-Cycle Knockouts Reveals the Diversity of p53-Dependent Responses to Cell-Cycle Defects. McKinley KL, Cheeseman IM. Dev Cell. 2017 Feb 27;40(4):405-420.e2. doi: 10.1016/j.devcel.2017.01.012. Epub 2017 Feb 16. PubMed 28216383.
Backbone
  Vector backbone: pLenti-sgRNA
  Backbone manufacturer: Eric Lander & David Sabatini labs (Addgene plasmid #71409)
  Backbone size w/o insert (bp): 9151
  Vector type: Lentiviral, CRISPR
  Selectable markers: Puromycin
Growth in bacteria
  Bacterial resistance: Ampicillin, 100 μg/mL
  Growth temperature: 37°C
  Growth strain: NEB Stable
  Copy number: Unknown
Gene/Insert
  Gene/Insert name: NDC80 (Guide Designation F12.1) (alt name: pKMKO series)
  gRNA/shRNA sequence: CACCGAAAGAAAAGTCTCGCTATT
  Species: H. sapiens (human)
  Promoter: U6
  Cloning method: Restriction Enzyme; 5′ cloning site BsmBI (destroyed during cloning); 3′ cloning site BsmBI (destroyed during cloning)
  Sequencing primers: 5′ hU6-F (5'-GAGGGCCTATTTCCCATGATT-3'); 3′ EF1a-R (5'-CACGGCGACTACTGCACTTA-3')
Terms and licenses: Academic/Nonprofit Terms; Industry Terms: Not Available to Industry
Depositor comments: Please note that gRNA target sequence listed is not strictly the 20nt spacer sequence, but also contains the 5' BsmBI overhang. For more information about knockout human cell lines generated using this plasmid, please see http://cellcycleknockouts.wi.mit.edu/ .
How to cite: NDC80 F12.1 gRNA was a gift from Iain Cheeseman (Addgene plasmid # 90787 ; http://n2t.net/addgene:90787 ; RRID:Addgene_90787)
