[The description below was written by a language model from this plasmid's Addgene catalogue record and pLannotate feature annotations shown in this document.]
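Description:
NDC80 F12.1 gRNA is a third-generation lentiviral CRISPR guide plasmid built on the pLenti-sgRNA backbone and designed to target human NDC80. It is propagated in E. coli through a high-copy ColE1/pUC-type origin with ampicillin selection (AmpR), and it also carries an f1 origin, an SV40 origin, and lac/lacZα remnants left over from the parental cloning vector. The catalogue lists the empty backbone as 9,151 bp, whereas the sequenced plasmid is 7,301 nt. This would be consistent with loss of a stuffer fragment when the guide was inserted, although the record does not explain the difference.

The lentiviral transfer cassette begins with an RSV promoter fused to a truncated HIV-1 5' LTR, which makes genomic RNA production Tat-independent. The Ψ packaging signal, a gag fragment and the RRE for Rev-dependent export follow, and the cassette ends in a ΔU3 self-inactivating 3' LTR with a downstream SV40 poly(A) signal. Inside the LTRs, a human U6 Pol III promoter drives the NDC80 spacer, which was cloned as an oligo duplex into BsmBI sites that were destroyed in the process. The spacer is joined to the S. pyogenes tracrRNA-derived scaffold to give a single guide RNA. A cPPT/CTS element follows, then an EF-1α core promoter expressing puromycin N-acetyltransferase to select transduced cells, with a WPRE to enhance transcript expression.

The plasmid encodes no Cas9, so the nuclease must be supplied separately, for example by a Cas9-expressing cell line. It belongs to a guide series (pKMKO) used for a large-scale knockout analysis of cell-cycle genes in human cells, and it serves to disrupt NDC80 after lentiviral delivery.
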