Features (pLannotate 1.2.2; 27 found; start..end, strand, type, name):
     61..82      +  protein_bind   CAP binding site: CAP binding activates transcription in the presence of cAMP. E. coli catabolite activator protein
     97..127     +  promoter       lac promoter: promoter for the E. coli lac operon
    135..151     +  protein_bind   lac operator: The lac repressor binds to the lac operator to inhibit transcription in E. coli. This inhibition can be relieved by adding lactose or isopropyl-β-D-thiogalactopyranoside (IPTG). lac repressor encoded by lacI
    196..214     +  promoter       T3 promoter: promoter for bacteriophage T3 RNA polymerase
    242..468     +  promoter       RSV promoter: Rous sarcoma virus enhancer/promoter
    469..649     +  LTR            5' LTR (truncated): truncated 5' long terminal repeat (LTR) from HIV-1
    696..821     +  misc_feature   HIV-1 Ψ: packaging signal of human immunodeficiency virus type 1
    805..1168    +  CDS            HIV-1 gag (fragment): gag protein from human immunodeficiency virus 1; gag
   1314..1547    +  misc_feature   RRE: The Rev response element (RRE) of HIV-1 allows for Rev-dependent mRNA export from the nucleus to the cytoplasm.
   1924..1950    +  CDS            Rev (fragment): human immunodeficiency virus 1 (HIV-1) Rev protein; rev; enhances nuclear export of unspliced and incompletely spliced viral mRNAs
   1954..2194    +  promoter       U6 promoter: RNA polymerase III promoter for human U6 snRNA
   2241..2308    +  misc_RNA       tracrRNA (fragment): trans-activating CRISPR RNA for the Streptococcus pyogenes CRISPR/Cas9 system
   2357..2474    +  misc_feature   cPPT/CTS: central polypurine tract and central termination sequence of HIV-1
   2543..2754    +  promoter       EF-1α core promoter: core promoter for human elongation factor EF-1α
   2780..3379    +  CDS            PuroR (fragment): puromycin N-acetyltransferase; pac from Streptomyces; confers resistance to puromycin
   3395..3983    +  misc_feature   WPRE: woodchuck hepatitis virus posttranscriptional regulatory element
   4034..4053    +  misc_feature   cPPT/CTS (fragment): central polypurine tract and central termination sequence of HIV-1
   4055..4288    +  LTR            3' LTR (ΔU3): self-inactivating 3' long terminal repeat (LTR) from HIV-1
   4366..4487    +  polyA_signal   SV40 poly(A) signal: SV40 polyadenylation signal
   4527..4662    +  rep_origin     SV40 ori: SV40 origin of replication
   4683..4701    -  promoter       T7 promoter: promoter for bacteriophage T7 RNA polymerase
   4709..4864    +  CDS            lacZα (fragment): LacZα fragment of β-galactosidase; lacZ fragment
   4869..5297    +  rep_origin     f1 ori (sequence partly withheld): f1 bacteriophage origin of replication; arrow indicates direction of (+) strand synthesis
   5350..5454    +  promoter       AmpR promoter: bla
   5455..6315    +  CDS            AmpR: β-lactamase; bla; confers resistance to ampicillin, carbenicillin, and related antibiotics
   6486..7074    +  rep_origin     ori: high-copy-number ColE1/pMB1/pBR322/pUC origin of replication
   7257..48      +  CDS            lacI (fragment) (across the origin): lac repressor; lacI; The lac repressor binds to the lac operator to inhibit transcription in E. coli. This inhibition can be relieved by adding lactose or isopropyl-β-D-thiogalactopyranoside (IPTG).
>Addgene plasmid #90787 | NDC80 F12.1 gRNA | addgene full sequence | sequence record 183018 | Addgene NGS Result
TTAATGCAGCTGGCACGACAGGTTTCCCGACTGGAAAGCGGGCAGTGAGCGCAACGCAATTAATGTGAGT
TAGCTCACTCATTAGGCACCCCAGGCTTTACACTTTATGCTTCCGGCTCGTATGTTGTGTGGAATTGTGA
GCGGATAACAATTTCACACAGGAAACAGCTATGACCATGATTACGCCAAGCGCGCAATTAACCCTCACTA
AAGGGAACAAAAGCTGGAGCTGCAAGCTTAATGTAGTCTTATGCAATACTCTTGTAGTCTTGCAACATGG
TAACGATGAGTTAGCAACATGCCTTACAAGGAGAGAAAAAGCACCGTGCATGCCGATTGGTGGAAGTAAG
GTGGTACGATCGTGCCTTATTAGGAAGGCAACAGACGGGTCTGACATGGATTGGACGAACCACTGAATTG
CCGCATTGCAGAGATATTGTATTTAAGTGCCTAGCTCGATACATAAACGGGTCTCTCTGGTTAGACCAGA
TCTGAGCCTGGGAGCTCTCTGGCTAACTAGGGAACCCACTGCTTAAGCCTCAATAAAGCTTGCCTTGAGT
GCTTCAAGTAGTGTGTGCCCGTCTGTTGTGTGACTCTGGTAACTAGAGATCCCTCAGACCCTTTTAGTCA
GTGTGGAAAATCTCTAGCAGTGGCGCCCGAACAGGGACTTGAAAGCGAAAGGGAAACCAGAGGAGCTCTC
TCGACGCAGGACTCGGCTTGCTGAAGCGCGCACGGCAAGAGGCGAGGGGCGGCGACTGGTGAGTACGCCA
AAAATTTTGACTAGCGGAGGCTAGAAGGAGAGAGATGGGTGCGAGAGCGTCAGTATTAAGCGGGGGAGAA
TTAGATCGCGATGGGAAAAAATTCGGTTAAGGCCAGGGGGAAAGAAAAAATATAAATTAAAACATATAGT
ATGGGCAAGCAGGGAGCTAGAACGATTCGCAGTTAATCCTGGCCTGTTAGAAACATCAGAAGGCTGTAGA
CAAATACTGGGACAGCTACAACCATCCCTTCAGACAGGATCAGAAGAACTTAGATCATTATATAATACAG
TAGCAACCCTCTATTGTGTGCATCAAAGGATAGAGATAAAAGACACCAAGGAAGCTTTAGACAAGATAGA
GGAAGAGCAAAACAAAAGTAAGACCACCGCACAGCAAGCGGCCGCTGATCTTCAGACCTGGAGGAGGAGA
TATGAGGGACAATTGGAGAAGTGAATTATATAAATATAAAGTAGTAAAAATTGAACCATTAGGAGTAGCA
CCCACCAAGGCAAAGAGAAGAGTGGTGCAGAGAGAAAAAAGAGCAGTGGGAATAGGAGCTTTGTTCCTTG
GGTTCTTGGGAGCAGCAGGAAGCACTATGGGCGCAGCGTCAATGACGCTGACGGTACAGGCCAGACAATT
ATTGTCTGGTATAGTGCAGCAGCAGAACAATTTGCTGAGGGCTATTGAGGCGCAACAGCATCTGTTGCAA
CTCACAGTCTGGGGCATCAAGCAGCTCCAGGCAAGAATCCTGGCTGTGGAAAGATACCTAAAGGATCAAC
AGCTCCTGGGGATTTGGGGTTGCTCTGGAAAACTCATTTGCACCACTGCTGTGCCTTGGAATGCTAGTTG
GAGTAATAAATCTCTGGAACAGATTTGGAATCACACGACCTGGATGGAGTGGGACAGAGAAATTAACAAT
TACACAAGCTTAATACACTCCTTAATTGAAGAATCGCAAAACCAGCAAGAAAAGAATGAACAAGAATTAT
TGGAATTAGATAAATGGGCAAGTTTGTGGAATTGGTTTAACATAACAAATTGGCTGTGGTATATAAAATT
ATTCATAATGATAGTAGGAGGCTTGGTAGGTTTAAGAATAGTTTTTGCTGTACTTTCTATAGTGAATAGA
GTTAGGCAGGGATATTCACCATTATCGTTTCAGACCCACCTCCCAACCCCGAGGGGACCCAGAGAGGGCC
TATTTCCCATGATTCCTTCATATTTGCATATACGATACAAGGCTGTTAGAGAGATAATTAGAATTAATTT
GACTGTAAACACAAAGATATTAGTACAAAATACGTGACGTAGAAAGTAATAATTTCTTGGGTAGTTTGCA
GTTTTAAAATTATGTTTTAAAATGGACTATCATATGCTTACCGTAACTTGAAAGTATTTCGATTTCTTGG
CTTTATATATCTTGTGGAAAGGACGAAACACCGAAAGAAAAGTCTCGCTATTGTTTAAGAGCTATGCTGG
AAACAGCATAGCAAGTTTAAATAAGGCTAGTCCGTTATCAACTTGAAAAAGTGGCACCGAGTCGGTGCTT
TTTTTGAATTCTAGATCTTGAGACAAATGGCAGTATTCATCCACAATTTTAAAAGAAAAGGGGGGATTGG
GGGGTACAGTGCAGGGGAAAGAATAGTAGACATAATAGCAACAGACATACAAACTAAAGAATTACAAAAA
CAAATTACAAAAATTCAAAATTTTCGGGTTTATTACAGGGACAGCAGAGATCCACTTTGGCGCCGGCTCG
AGTGGCTCCGGTGCCCGTCAGTGGGCAGAGCGCACATCGCCCACAGTCCCCGAGAAGTTGGGGGGAGGGG
TCGGCAATTGAACCGGTGCCTAGAGAAGGTGGCGCGGGGTAAACTGGGAAAGTGATGTCGTGTACTGGCT
CCGCCTTTTTCCCGAGGGTGGGGGAGAACCGTATATAAGTGCAGTAGTCGCCGTGAACGTTCTTTTTCGC
AACGGGTTTGCCGCCAGAACACAGGTGTCGTGACGCGGGATCCGCCACCATGACCGAGTACAAGCCCACG
GTGCGCCTCGCCACCCGCGACGACGTCCCCAGGGCCGTACGCACCCTCGCCGCCGCGTTCGCCGACTACC
CCGCCACGCGCCACACCGTCGATCCGGACCGCCACATCGAGCGGGTCACCGAGCTGCAAGAACTCTTCCT
CACGCGCGTCGGGCTCGACATCGGCAAGGTGTGGGTCGCGGACGACGGCGCCGCGGTGGCGGTCTGGACC
ACGCCGGAGAGCGTCGAAGCGGGGGCGGTGTTCGCCGAGATCGGCCCGCGCATGGCCGAGTTGAGCGGTT
CCCGGCTGGCCGCGCAGCAACAGATGGAAGGCCTCCTGGCGCCGCACCGGCCCAAGGAGCCCGCGTGGTT
CCTGGCCACCGTCGGAGTCTCGCCCGACCACCAGGGCAAGGGTCTGGGCAGCGCCGTCGTGCTCCCCGGA
GTGGAGGCGGCCGAGCGCGCCGGGGTGCCCGCCTTCCTGGAGACCTCCGCGCCCCGCAACCTCCCCTTCT
ACGAGCGGCTCGGCTTCACCGTCACCGCCGACGTCGAGGTGCCCGAAGGACCGCGCACCTGGTGCATGAC
CCGCAAGCCCGGTGCCTGAACGCGTTAAGTCGACAATCAACCTCTGGATTACAAAATTTGTGAAAGATTG
ACTGGTATTCTTAACTATGTTGCTCCTTTTACGCTATGTGGATACGCTGCTTTAATGCCTTTGTATCATG
CTATTGCTTCCCGTATGGCTTTCATTTTCTCCTCCTTGTATAAATCCTGGTTGCTGTCTCTTTATGAGGA
GTTGTGGCCCGTTGTCAGGCAACGTGGCGTGGTGTGCACTGTGTTTGCTGACGCAACCCCCACTGGTTGG
GGCATTGCCACCACCTGTCAGCTCCTTTCCGGGACTTTCGCTTTCCCCCTCCCTATTGCCACGGCGGAAC
TCATCGCCGCCTGCCTTGCCCGCTGCTGGACAGGGGCTCGGCTGTTGGGCACTGACAATTCCGTGGTGTT
GTCGGGGAAATCATCGTCCTTTCCTTGGCTGCTCGCCTGTGTTGCCACCTGGATTCTGCGCGGGACGTCC
TTCTGCTACGTCCCTTCGGCCCTCAATCCAGCGGACCTTCCTTCCCGCGGCCTGCTGCCGGCTCTGCGGC
CTCTTCCGCGTCTTCGCCTTCGCCCTCAGACGAGTCGGATCTCCCTTTGGGCCGCCTCCCCGCGTCGACT
TTAAGACCAATGACTTACAAGGCAGCTGTAGATCTTAGCCACTTTTTAAAAGAAAAGGGGGGACTGGAAG
GGCTAATTCACTCCCAACGAAGACAAGATCTGCTTTTTGCTTGTACTGGGTCTCTCTGGTTAGACCAGAT
CTGAGCCTGGGAGCTCTCTGGCTAACTAGGGAACCCACTGCTTAAGCCTCAATAAAGCTTGCCTTGAGTG
CTTCAAGTAGTGTGTGCCCGTCTGTTGTGTGACTCTGGTAACTAGAGATCCCTCAGACCCTTTTAGTCAG
TGTGGAAAATCTCTAGCAGTACGTATAGTAGTTCATGTCATCTTATTATTCAGTATTTATAACTTGCAAA
GAAATGAATATCAGAGAGTGAGAGGAACTTGTTTATTGCAGCTTATAATGGTTACAAATAAAGCAATAGC
ATCACAAATTTCACAAATAAAGCATTTTTTTCACTGCATTCTAGTTGTGGTTTGTCCAAACTCATCAATG
TATCTTATCATGTCTGGCTCTAGCTATCCCGCCCCTAACTCCGCCCATCCCGCCCCTAACTCCGCCCAGT
TCCGCCCATTCTCCGCCCCATGGCTGACTAATTTTTTTTATTTATGCAGAGGCCGAGGCCGCCTCGGCCT
CTGAGCTATTCCAGAAGTAGTGAGGAGGCTTTTTTGGAGGCCTAGGGACGTACCCAATTCGCCCTATAGT
GAGTCGTATTACGCGCGCTCACTGGCCGTCGTTTTACAACGTCGTGACTGGGAAAACCCTGGCGTTACCC
AACTTAATCGCCTTGCAGCACATCCCCCTTTCGCCAGCTGGCGTAATAGCGAAGAGGCCCGCACCGATCG
CCCTTCCCAACAGTTGCGCAGCCTGAATGGCGAATGGG
[124 nt withheld, positions 4869-4992]
C
[91 nt withheld, positions 4994-5084]
A
[49 nt withheld, positions 5086-5134]
CCTTTGACGTTGGAGTCCACGTTCTTT
[37 nt withheld, positions 5162-5198]
ACCCTATCTCGGTCTATTCTTTTGATTTATAAGGGATTTTGCCGATTTCGGCCTATTGGTTAAAAAATGA
GCTGATTTAACAAAAATTTAACGCGAATTTTAACAAAATATTAACGCTTACAATTTAGGTGGCACTTTTC
GGGGAAATGTGCGCGGAACCCCTATTTGTTTATTTTTCTAAATACATTCAAATATGTATCCGCTCATGAG
ACAATAACCCTGATAAATGCTTCAATAATATTGAAAAAGGAAGAGTATGAGTATTCAACATTTCCGTGTC
GCCCTTATTCCCTTTTTTGCGGCATTTTGCCTTCCTGTTTTTGCTCACCCAGAAACGCTGGTGAAAGTAA
AAGATGCTGAAGATCAGTTGGGTGCACGAGTGGGTTACATCGAACTGGATCTCAACAGCGGTAAGATCCT
TGAGAGTTTTCGCCCCGAAGAACGTTTTCCAATGATGAGCACTTTTAAAGTTCTGCTATGTGGCGCGGTA
TTATCCCGTATTGACGCCGGGCAAGAGCAACTCGGTCGCCGCATACACTATTCTCAGAATGACTTGGTTG
AGTACTCACCAGTCACAGAAAAGCATCTTACGGATGGCATGACAGTAAGAGAATTATGCAGTGCTGCCAT
AACCATGAGTGATAACACTGCGGCCAACTTACTTCTGACAACGATCGGAGGACCGAAGGAGCTAACCGCT
TTTTTGCACAACATGGGGGATCATGTAACTCGCCTTGATCGTTGGGAACCGGAGCTGAATGAAGCCATAC
CAAACGACGAGCGTGACACCACGATGCCTGTAGCAATGGCAACAACGTTGCGCAAACTATTAACTGGCGA
ACTACTTACTCTAGCTTCCCGGCAACAATTAATAGACTGGATGGAGGCGGATAAAGTTGCAGGACCACTT
CTGCGCTCGGCCCTTCCGGCTGGCTGGTTTATTGCTGATAAATCTGGAGCCGGTGAGCGTGGGTCTCGCG
GTATCATTGCAGCACTGGGGCCAGATGGTAAGCCCTCCCGTATCGTAGTTATCTACACGACGGGGAGTCA
GGCAACTATGGATGAACGAAATAGACAGATCGCTGAGATAGGTGCCTCACTGATTAAGCATTGGTAACTG
TCAGACCAAGTTTACTCATATATACTTTAGATTGATTTAAAACTTCATTTTTAATTTAAAAGGATCTAGG
TGAAGATCCTTTTTGATAATCTCATGACCAAAATCCCTTAACGTGAGTTTTCGTTCCACTGAGCGTCAGA
CCCCGTAGAAAAGATCAAAGGATCTTCTTGAGATCCTTTTTTTCTGCGCGTAATCTGCTGCTTGCAAACA
AAAAAACCACCGCTACCAGCGGTGGTTTGTTTGCCGGATCAAGAGCTACCAACTCTTTTTCCGAAGGTAA
CTGGCTTCAGCAGAGCGCAGATACCAAATACTGTTCTTCTAGTGTAGCCGTAGTTAGGCCACCACTTCAA
GAACTCTGTAGCACCGCCTACATACCTCGCTCTGCTAATCCTGTTACCAGTGGCTGCTGCCAGTGGCGAT
AAGTCGTGTCTTACCGGGTTGGACTCAAGACGATAGTTACCGGATAAGGCGCAGCGGTCGGGCTGAACGG
GGGGTTCGTGCACACAGCCCAGCTTGGAGCGAACGACCTACACCGAACTGAGATACCTACAGCGTGAGCT
ATGAGAAAGCGCCACGCTTCCCGAAGGGAGAAAGGCGGACAGGTATCCGGTAAGCGGCAGGGTCGGAACA
GGAGAGCGCACGAGGGAGCTTCCAGGGGGAAACGCCTGGTATCTTTATAGTCCTGTCGGGTTTCGCCACC
TCTGACTTGAGCGTCGATTTTTGTGATGCTCGTCAGGGGGGCGGAGCCTATGGAAAAACGCCAGCAACGC
GGCCTTTTTACGGTTCCTGGCCTTTTGCTGGCCTTTTGCTCACATGTTCTTTCCTGCGTTATCCCCTGAT
TCTGTGGATAACCGTATTACCGCCTTTGAGTGAGCTGATACCGCTCGCCGCAGCCGAACGACCGAGCGCA
GCGAGTCAGTGAGCGAGGAAGCGGAAGAGCGCCCAATACGCAAACCGCCTCTCCCCGCGCGTTGGCCGAT
TCA
